Addgene plasmid #209032: pLCHKOv3-CD46 Ex3_2-As
Purpose: Lentiviral vector expressing U6 driven hybrid guide (hgRNA) targeting human CD46 Exon 3 for deletion using SpCas9 and AsCas12a nucleases (CHyMErA system)
Depositing lab: Thomas Gonatopoulos-Pournatzis. Depositing organization: National Cancer Institute (NCI). Publication: Genome-scale exon perturbation screens uncover exons critical for cell fitness. Xiao MS, Damodaran AP, Kumari B, Dickson E, Xing K, On TA, Parab N, King HE, Perez AR, Guiblet WM, Duncan G, Che A, Chari R, Andresson T, Vidigal JA, Weatheritt RJ, Aregger M, Gonatopoulos-Pournatzis T. Mol Cell. 2024 Jul 11;84(13):2553-2572.e19. doi: 10.1016/j.molcel.2024.05.024. Epub 2024 Jun 24. PubMed 38917794.
Backbone
  Vector backbone: pLCHKOv3
  Vector type: Mammalian Expression, Lentiviral, CRISPR
  Selectable markers: Puromycin
Growth in bacteria
  Bacterial resistance: Ampicillin, 100 μg/mL
  Growth temperature: 30°C
  Growth strain: ccdB Survival
  Copy number: High Copy
Gene/Insert
  Gene/Insert name: hgRNA for deletion of CD46 Exon 3 with SpCas9 tracrRNAv1 & AsCas12a DR
  gRNA/shRNA sequence: CTTAAGATTCATATTCACCCGTTTCAGAGCTATGCTGGAAACAGCATAGCAAGTTGAAATAAGGCTAGTCCGTTATCAACTTGAAAAAGTGGCACCGAGTCGGTGCTAATTTCTACTCTTGTAGATTGGAGATAGGCAAGATATATAGT
  Species: Synthetic
  Promoter: U6
  Cloning method: Restriction Enzyme; 5′ cloning site Unknown (unknown if destroyed)
  Sequencing primers: 5′ GACTATCATATGCTTACCGT
Terms and licenses: Academic/Nonprofit Terms; Industry Terms: Not Available to Industry
How to cite: pLCHKOv3-CD46 Ex3_2-As was a gift from Thomas Gonatopoulos-Pournatzis (Addgene plasmid # 209032 ; http://n2t.net/addgene:209032 ; RRID:Addgene_209032)
