[The description below was written by a language model from this plasmid's Addgene catalogue record and pLannotate feature annotations shown in this document.]
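Description:
pLCHKOv3-CD46 Ex3_2-As is a third-generation-style, self-inactivating lentiviral CRISPR vector built on the pLCHKOv3 backbone. It delivers a single hybrid guide RNA (hgRNA) of the CHyMErA system to mammalian cells. In bacteria it is maintained through a high-copy ColE1/pUC origin and selected with ampicillin (AmpR). An f1 origin and lac/T7/T3 remnants from the parental cloning vector are also annotated. The viral portion begins with an RSV promoter fused to a truncated HIV-1 5' LTR. This is followed by the Ψ packaging signal with a partial gag sequence, the RRE for Rev-dependent export, a cPPT/CTS, a WPRE and a ΔU3 3' LTR, with an SV40 poly(A) signal and SV40 origin downstream. Because the vector carries no functional viral genes of its own, viral proteins have to be supplied in trans for packaging.

The payload is a human U6 (Pol III) promoter cassette, annotated on the reverse strand relative to the viral genome. It drives one transcript in which an SpCas9 spacer and tracrRNA scaffold (v1) are joined to an AsCas12a direct repeat and a Cas12a spacer. In cells expressing both nucleases, Cas12a's RNA-processing activity separates the two guides, so Cas9 and Cas12a can each cut at its own site. According to the record, the guide pair is designed to delete exon 3 of human CD46. The feature table annotates only the tracrRNA portion of the hgRNA, not the Cas12a repeat or the spacers. A separate hPGK promoter drives puromycin N-acetyltransferase, which allows selection of transduced cells. The nucleases are not encoded on this plasmid. The associated work concerns exon-perturbation screening, and this construct serves as an individual exon-deletion guide vector in that context.
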