Features (pLannotate 1.2.2; 27 found; start..end, strand, type, name):
      7..507     +  promoter       hPGK promoter: human phosphoglycerate kinase 1 promoter
    529..1128    +  CDS            PuroR (fragment): puromycin N-acetyltransferase; pac from Streptomyces; confers resistance to puromycin
   1144..1732    +  misc_feature   WPRE: woodchuck hepatitis virus posttranscriptional regulatory element
   1783..1802    +  misc_feature   cPPT/CTS (fragment): central polypurine tract and central termination sequence of HIV-1
   1804..2037    +  LTR            3' LTR (ΔU3): self-inactivating 3' long terminal repeat (LTR) from HIV-1
   2115..2236    +  polyA_signal   SV40 poly(A) signal: SV40 polyadenylation signal
   2276..2411    +  rep_origin     SV40 ori: SV40 origin of replication
   2432..2450    -  promoter       T7 promoter: promoter for bacteriophage T7 RNA polymerase
   2458..2613    +  CDS            lacZα (fragment): LacZα fragment of β-galactosidase; lacZ fragment
   2618..3046    +  rep_origin     f1 ori (sequence partly withheld): f1 bacteriophage origin of replication; arrow indicates direction of (+) strand synthesis
   3099..3203    +  promoter       AmpR promoter: bla
   3204..4064    +  CDS            AmpR: β-lactamase; bla; confers resistance to ampicillin, carbenicillin, and related antibiotics
   4235..4823    +  rep_origin     ori: high-copy-number ColE1/pMB1/pBR322/pUC origin of replication
   5006..5098    +  CDS            lacI (fragment): lac repressor; lacI; The lac repressor binds to the lac operator to inhibit transcription in E. coli. This inhibition can be relieved by adding lactose or isopropyl-β-D-thiogalactopyranoside (IPTG).
   5111..5132    +  protein_bind   CAP binding site: CAP binding activates transcription in the presence of cAMP. E. coli catabolite activator protein
   5147..5177    +  promoter       lac promoter: promoter for the E. coli lac operon
   5185..5201    +  protein_bind   lac operator: The lac repressor binds to the lac operator to inhibit transcription in E. coli. This inhibition can be relieved by adding lactose or isopropyl-β-D-thiogalactopyranoside (IPTG). lac repressor encoded by lacI
   5246..5264    +  promoter       T3 promoter: promoter for bacteriophage T3 RNA polymerase
   5292..5518    +  promoter       RSV promoter: Rous sarcoma virus enhancer/promoter
   5519..5699    +  LTR            5' LTR (truncated): truncated 5' long terminal repeat (LTR) from HIV-1
   5746..5871    +  misc_feature   HIV-1 Ψ: packaging signal of human immunodeficiency virus type 1
   5855..6218    +  CDS            HIV-1 gag (fragment): gag protein from human immunodeficiency virus 1; gag
   6364..6597    +  misc_feature   RRE: The Rev response element (RRE) of HIV-1 allows for Rev-dependent mRNA export from the nucleus to the cytoplasm.
   6974..7000    +  CDS            Rev (fragment): human immunodeficiency virus 1 (HIV-1) Rev protein; rev; enhances nuclear export of unspliced and incompletely spliced viral mRNAs
   7085..7152    -  misc_RNA       tracrRNA (fragment): trans-activating CRISPR RNA for the Streptococcus pyogenes CRISPR/Cas9 system
   7200..7440    -  promoter       U6 promoter: RNA polymerase III promoter for human U6 snRNA
   7482..7599    +  misc_feature   cPPT/CTS: central polypurine tract and central termination sequence of HIV-1
>Addgene plasmid #209032 | pLCHKOv3-CD46 Ex3_2-As | addgene full sequence | sequence record 413524 | Addgene NGS Result
CCCGGGTTGCGCCTTTTCCAAGGCAGCCCTGGGTTTGCGCAGGGACGCGGCTGCTCTGGGCGTGGTTCCG
GGAAACGCAGCGGCGCCGACCCTGGGTCTCGCACATTCTTCACGTCCGTTCGCAGCGTCACCCGGATCTT
CGCCGCTACCCTTGTGGGCCCCCCGGCGACGCTTCCTGCTCCGCCCCTAAGTCGGGAAGGTTCCTTGCGG
TTCGCGGCGTGCCGGACGTGACAAACGGAAGCCGCAGCTCACACTAGTACCCTCGCAGACGGACAGCGCC
AGGGAGCAATGGCAGCGCGCCGACCGCGATGGGCTGTGGCCAATAGCGGCTGCTCAGCAGGGCGCGCCGA
GAGCAGCGGCCGGGAAGGGGCGGTGCGGGAGGCGGGGTGTGGGGCGGTAGTGTGGGCCCTGTTCCTGCCC
GCGCGGTGTTCCGCATTCTGCAAGCCTCCGGAGCGCACGTCGGCAGTCGGCTCCCTCGTTGACCGAATCA
CCGACCTCTCTCCCCAGGGGGATCCACCGGAGCTTACCATGACCGAGTACAAGCCCACGGTGCGCCTCGC
CACCCGCGACGACGTCCCCAGGGCCGTACGCACCCTCGCCGCCGCGTTCGCCGACTACCCCGCCACGCGC
CACACCGTCGATCCGGACCGCCACATCGAGCGGGTCACCGAGCTGCAAGAACTCTTCCTCACGCGCGTCG
GGCTCGACATCGGCAAGGTGTGGGTCGCGGACGACGGCGCCGCCGTGGCGGTCTGGACCACGCCGGAGAG
CGTCGAAGCGGGGGCGGTGTTCGCCGAGATCGGCCCGCGCATGGCCGAGTTGAGCGGTTCCCGGCTGGCC
GCGCAGCAACAGATGGAAGGCCTCCTGGCGCCGCACCGGCCCAAGGAGCCCGCGTGGTTCCTGGCCACCG
TCGGTGTTTCGCCCGACCACCAGGGCAAGGGTCTGGGCAGCGCCGTCGTGCTCCCCGGAGTGGAGGCGGC
CGAGCGCGCCGGGGTGCCCGCCTTCCTGGAGACCTCCGCGCCCCGCAACCTCCCCTTCTACGAGCGGCTC
GGCTTCACCGTCACCGCCGACGTCGAGGTGCCCGAAGGACCGCGCACCTGGTGCATGACCCGCAAGCCCG
GTGCCTGAACGCGTTAAGTCGACAATCAACCTCTGGATTACAAAATTTGTGAAAGATTGACTGGTATTCT
TAACTATGTTGCTCCTTTTACGCTATGTGGATACGCTGCTTTAATGCCTTTGTATCATGCTATTGCTTCC
CGTATGGCTTTCATTTTCTCCTCCTTGTATAAATCCTGGTTGCTGTCTCTTTATGAGGAGTTGTGGCCCG
TTGTCAGGCAACGTGGCGTGGTGTGCACTGTGTTTGCTGACGCAACCCCCACTGGTTGGGGCATTGCCAC
CACCTGTCAGCTCCTTTCCGGGACTTTCGCTTTCCCCCTCCCTATTGCCACGGCGGAACTCATCGCCGCC
TGCCTTGCCCGCTGCTGGACAGGGGCTCGGCTGTTGGGCACTGACAATTCCGTGGTGTTGTCGGGGAAAT
CATCGTCCTTTCCTTGGCTGCTCGCCTGTGTTGCCACCTGGATTCTGCGCGGGACGTCCTTCTGCTACGT
CCCTTCGGCCCTCAATCCAGCGGACCTTCCTTCCCGCGGCCTGCTGCCGGCTCTGCGGCCTCTTCCGCGT
CTTCGCCTTCGCCCTCAGACGAGTCGGATCTCCCTTTGGGCCGCCTCCCCGCGTCGACTTTAAGACCAAT
GACTTACAAGGCAGCTGTAGATCTTAGCCACTTTTTAAAAGAAAAGGGGGGACTGGAAGGGCTAATTCAC
TCCCAACGAAGACAAGATCTGCTTTTTGCTTGTACTGGGTCTCTCTGGTTAGACCAGATCTGAGCCTGGG
AGCTCTCTGGCTAACTAGGGAACCCACTGCTTAAGCCTCAATAAAGCTTGCCTTGAGTGCTTCAAGTAGT
GTGTGCCCGTCTGTTGTGTGACTCTGGTAACTAGAGATCCCTCAGACCCTTTTAGTCAGTGTGGAAAATC
TCTAGCAGTACGTATAGTAGTTCATGTCATCTTATTATTCAGTATTTATAACTTGCAAAGAAATGAATAT
CAGAGAGTGAGAGGAACTTGTTTATTGCAGCTTATAATGGTTACAAATAAAGCAATAGCATCACAAATTT
CACAAATAAAGCATTTTTTTCACTGCATTCTAGTTGTGGTTTGTCCAAACTCATCAATGTATCTTATCAT
GTCTGGCTCTAGCTATCCCGCCCCTAACTCCGCCCATCCCGCCCCTAACTCCGCCCAGTTCCGCCCATTC
TCCGCCCCATGGCTGACTAATTTTTTTTATTTATGCAGAGGCCGAGGCCGCCTCGGCCTCTGAGCTATTC
CAGAAGTAGTGAGGAGGCTTTTTTGGAGGCCTAGGGACGTACCCAATTCGCCCTATAGTGAGTCGTATTA
CGCGCGCTCACTGGCCGTCGTTTTACAACGTCGTGACTGGGAAAACCCTGGCGTTACCCAACTTAATCGC
CTTGCAGCACATCCCCCTTTCGCCAGCTGGCGTAATAGCGAAGAGGCCCGCACCGATCGCCCTTCCCAAC
AGTTGCGCAGCCTGAATGGCGAATGGG
[124 nt withheld, positions 2618-2741]
C
[91 nt withheld, positions 2743-2833]
A
[49 nt withheld, positions 2835-2883]
CCTTTGACGTTGGAGTCCACGTTCTTT
[37 nt withheld, positions 2911-2947]
ACCCTATCTCGGTCTATTCTTTTGATTTATAAGGGATTTTGCCGATTTCGGCCTATTGGTTAAAAAATGA
GCTGATTTAACAAAAATTTAACGCGAATTTTAACAAAATATTAACGCTTACAATTTAGGTGGCACTTTTC
GGGGAAATGTGCGCGGAACCCCTATTTGTTTATTTTTCTAAATACATTCAAATATGTATCCGCTCATGAG
ACAATAACCCTGATAAATGCTTCAATAATATTGAAAAAGGAAGAGTATGAGTATTCAACATTTCCGTGTC
GCCCTTATTCCCTTTTTTGCGGCATTTTGCCTTCCTGTTTTTGCTCACCCAGAAACGCTGGTGAAAGTAA
AAGATGCTGAAGATCAGTTGGGTGCACGAGTGGGTTACATCGAACTGGATCTCAACAGCGGTAAGATCCT
TGAGAGTTTTCGCCCCGAAGAACGTTTTCCAATGATGAGCACTTTTAAAGTTCTGCTATGTGGCGCGGTA
TTATCCCGTATTGACGCCGGGCAAGAGCAACTCGGTCGCCGCATACACTATTCTCAGAATGACTTGGTTG
AGTACTCACCAGTCACAGAAAAGCATCTTACGGATGGCATGACAGTAAGAGAATTATGCAGTGCTGCCAT
AACCATGAGTGATAACACTGCGGCCAACTTACTTCTGACAACGATCGGAGGACCGAAGGAGCTAACCGCT
TTTTTGCACAACATGGGGGATCATGTAACTCGCCTTGATCGTTGGGAACCGGAGCTGAATGAAGCCATAC
CAAACGACGAGCGTGACACCACGATGCCTGTAGCAATGGCAACAACGTTGCGCAAACTATTAACTGGCGA
ACTACTTACTCTAGCTTCCCGGCAACAATTAATAGACTGGATGGAGGCGGATAAAGTTGCAGGACCACTT
CTGCGCTCGGCCCTTCCGGCTGGCTGGTTTATTGCTGATAAATCTGGAGCCGGTGAGCGTGGGTCTCGCG
GTATCATTGCAGCACTGGGGCCAGATGGTAAGCCCTCCCGTATCGTAGTTATCTACACGACGGGGAGTCA
GGCAACTATGGATGAACGAAATAGACAGATCGCTGAGATAGGTGCCTCACTGATTAAGCATTGGTAACTG
TCAGACCAAGTTTACTCATATATACTTTAGATTGATTTAAAACTTCATTTTTAATTTAAAAGGATCTAGG
TGAAGATCCTTTTTGATAATCTCATGACCAAAATCCCTTAACGTGAGTTTTCGTTCCACTGAGCGTCAGA
CCCCGTAGAAAAGATCAAAGGATCTTCTTGAGATCCTTTTTTTCTGCGCGTAATCTGCTGCTTGCAAACA
AAAAAACCACCGCTACCAGCGGTGGTTTGTTTGCCGGATCAAGAGCTACCAACTCTTTTTCCGAAGGTAA
CTGGCTTCAGCAGAGCGCAGATACCAAATACTGTTCTTCTAGTGTAGCCGTAGTTAGGCCACCACTTCAA
GAACTCTGTAGCACCGCCTACATACCTCGCTCTGCTAATCCTGTTACCAGTGGCTGCTGCCAGTGGCGAT
AAGTCGTGTCTTACCGGGTTGGACTCAAGACGATAGTTACCGGATAAGGCGCAGCGGTCGGGCTGAACGG
GGGGTTCGTGCACACAGCCCAGCTTGGAGCGAACGACCTACACCGAACTGAGATACCTACAGCGTGAGCT
ATGAGAAAGCGCCACGCTTCCCGAAGGGAGAAAGGCGGACAGGTATCCGGTAAGCGGCAGGGTCGGAACA
GGAGAGCGCACGAGGGAGCTTCCAGGGGGAAACGCCTGGTATCTTTATAGTCCTGTCGGGTTTCGCCACC
TCTGACTTGAGCGTCGATTTTTGTGATGCTCGTCAGGGGGGCGGAGCCTATGGAAAAACGCCAGCAACGC
GGCCTTTTTACGGTTCCTGGCCTTTTGCTGGCCTTTTGCTCACATGTTCTTTCCTGCGTTATCCCCTGAT
TCTGTGGATAACCGTATTACCGCCTTTGAGTGAGCTGATACCGCTCGCCGCAGCCGAACGACCGAGCGCA
GCGAGTCAGTGAGCGAGGAAGCGGAAGAGCGCCCAATACGCAAACCGCCTCTCCCCGCGCGTTGGCCGAT
TCATTAATGCAGCTGGCACGACAGGTTTCCCGACTGGAAAGCGGGCAGTGAGCGCAACGCAATTAATGTG
AGTTAGCTCACTCATTAGGCACCCCAGGCTTTACACTTTATGCTTCCGGCTCGTATGTTGTGTGGAATTG
TGAGCGGATAACAATTTCACACAGGAAACAGCTATGACCATGATTACGCCAAGCGCGCAATTAACCCTCA
CTAAAGGGAACAAAAGCTGGAGCTGCAAGCTTAATGTAGTCTTATGCAATACTCTTGTAGTCTTGCAACA
TGGTAACGATGAGTTAGCAACATGCCTTACAAGGAGAGAAAAAGCACCGTGCATGCCGATTGGTGGAAGT
AAGGTGGTACGATCGTGCCTTATTAGGAAGGCAACAGACGGGTCTGACATGGATTGGACGAACCACTGAA
TTGCCGCATTGCAGAGATATTGTATTTAAGTGCCTAGCTCGATACATAAACGGGTCTCTCTGGTTAGACC
AGATCTGAGCCTGGGAGCTCTCTGGCTAACTAGGGAACCCACTGCTTAAGCCTCAATAAAGCTTGCCTTG
AGTGCTTCAAGTAGTGTGTGCCCGTCTGTTGTGTGACTCTGGTAACTAGAGATCCCTCAGACCCTTTTAG
TCAGTGTGGAAAATCTCTAGCAGTGGCGCCCGAACAGGGACTTGAAAGCGAAAGGGAAACCAGAGGAGCT
CTCTCGACGCAGGACTCGGCTTGCTGAAGCGCGCACGGCAAGAGGCGAGGGGCGGCGACTGGTGAGTACG
CCAAAAATTTTGACTAGCGGAGGCTAGAAGGAGAGAGATGGGTGCGAGAGCGTCAGTATTAAGCGGGGGA
GAATTAGATCGCGATGGGAAAAAATTCGGTTAAGGCCAGGGGGAAAGAAAAAATATAAATTAAAACATAT
AGTATGGGCAAGCAGGGAGCTAGAACGATTCGCAGTTAATCCTGGCCTGTTAGAAACATCAGAAGGCTGT
AGACAAATACTGGGACAGCTACAACCATCCCTTCAGACAGGATCAGAAGAACTTAGATCATTATATAATA
CAGTAGCAACCCTCTATTGTGTGCATCAAAGGATAGAGATAAAAGACACCAAGGAAGCTTTAGACAAGAT
AGAGGAAGAGCAAAACAAAAGTAAGACCACCGCACAGCAAGCGGCCGCTGATCTTCAGACCTGGAGGAGG
AGATATGAGGGACAATTGGAGAAGTGAATTATATAAATATAAAGTAGTAAAAATTGAACCATTAGGAGTA
GCACCCACCAAGGCAAAGAGAAGAGTGGTGCAGAGAGAAAAAAGAGCAGTGGGAATAGGAGCTTTGTTCC
TTGGGTTCTTGGGAGCAGCAGGAAGCACTATGGGCGCAGCGTCAATGACGCTGACGGTACAGGCCAGACA
ATTATTGTCTGGTATAGTGCAGCAGCAGAACAATTTGCTGAGGGCTATTGAGGCGCAACAGCATCTGTTG
CAACTCACAGTCTGGGGCATCAAGCAGCTCCAGGCAAGAATCCTGGCTGTGGAAAGATACCTAAAGGATC
AACAGCTCCTGGGGATTTGGGGTTGCTCTGGAAAACTCATTTGCACCACTGCTGTGCCTTGGAATGCTAG
TTGGAGTAATAAATCTCTGGAACAGATTTGGAATCACACGACCTGGATGGAGTGGGACAGAGAAATTAAC
AATTACACAAGCTTAATACACTCCTTAATTGAAGAATCGCAAAACCAGCAAGAAAAGAATGAACAAGAAT
TATTGGAATTAGATAAATGGGCAAGTTTGTGGAATTGGTTTAACATAACAAATTGGCTGTGGTATATAAA
ATTATTCATAATGATAGTAGGAGGCTTGGTAGGTTTAAGAATAGTTTTTGCTGTACTTTCTATAGTGAAT
AGAGTTAGGCAGGGATATTCACCATTATCGTTTCAGACCCACCTCCCAACCCCGAGGGGACCCTGCAGGA
TTTAAATCCGAGGGGACCCAGAGAATTCAAAAAAACTATATATCTTGCCTATCTCCAATCTACAAGAGTA
GAAATTAGCACCGACTCGGTGCCACTTTTTCAAGTTGATAACGGACTAGCCTTATTTCAACTTGCTATGC
TGTTTCCAGCATAGCTCTGAAACGGGTGAATATGAATCTTAAGCGGTACCTCGTCCTTTCCACAAGATAT
ATAAAGCCAAGAAATCGAAATACTTTCAAGTTACGGTAAGCATATGATAGTCCATTTTAAAACATAATTT
TAAAACTGCAAACTACCCAAGAAATTATTACTTTCTACGTCACGTATTTTGTACTAATATCTTTGTGTTT
ACAGTCAAATTAATTCTAATTATCTCTCTAACAGCCTTGTATCGTATATGCAAATATGAAGGAATCATGG
GAAATAGGCCCTCGAATTCTAGATCTTGAGACAAATGGCAGTATTCATCCACAATTTTAAAAGAAAAGGG
GGGATTGGGGGGTACAGTGCAGGGGAAAGAATAGTAGACATAATAGCAACAGACATACAAACTAAAGAAT
TACAAAAACAAATTACAAAAATTCAAAATTTTCGGGTTTATTACAGGGACAGCAGAGATCCACTTTGGCG
CCGGCTCGAGATTTAAATCCTGCAGGCGAGGGGG
